Addgene plasmid #139913: pBEL1809
Purpose: Expression plasmid for LetB mutant L355N
Depositing lab: Gira Bhabha & Damian Ekiert. Depositing organization: NYU Grossman School of Medicine. Publication: LetB Structure Reveals a Tunnel for Lipid Transport across the Bacterial Envelope. Isom GL, Coudray N, MacRae MR, McManus CT, Ekiert DC, Bhabha G. Cell. 2020 Apr 30;181(3):653-664.e19. doi: 10.1016/j.cell.2020.03.030. PubMed 32359438.
Backbone
  Vector backbone: pET21a
  Vector type: Bacterial Expression
Growth in bacteria
  Bacterial resistance: Ampicillin, 100 μg/mL
  Growth temperature: 37°C
  Growth strain: DH5alpha
  Copy number: High Copy
Gene/Insert
  Gene/Insert name: LetB
  Species: E. coli
  Mutation: LetB(43-877; L355N)-6xHis
  Cloning method: Gibson Cloning
Terms and licenses: Academic/Nonprofit Terms; Industry Terms: Not Available to Industry
Depositor comments: Please visit https://www.biorxiv.org/content/10.1101/748145v1 for bioRxiv preprint.
How to cite: pBEL1809 was a gift from Gira Bhabha & Damian Ekiert (Addgene plasmid # 139913 ; http://n2t.net/addgene:139913 ; RRID:Addgene_139913)
