[The description below was written by a language model from this plasmid's Addgene catalogue record and pLannotate feature annotations shown in this document.]
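Description:
pBEL1809 is a bacterial expression plasmid built on the pET21a backbone that produces a point mutant of the Escherichia coli protein LetB (annotated in the feature table under its older name, yebT). The sequenced record is 8,057 nt. The plasmid is maintained in E. coli through a ColE1/pMB1-type origin, with the pBR322-derived bom region and rop gene also present, and it is selected with ampicillin via the bla (AmpR) gene and its own promoter. An f1 phage origin is also annotated, along with a loxP site, a short multiple-cloning-site fragment and leftover tetracycline-resistance fragments, none of which the record ties to the plasmid's purpose. The catalogue lists the plasmid as high copy, although Rop normally moderates copy number.

The insert, introduced by Gibson cloning, encodes LetB residues 43–877 carrying the L355N substitution and, according to the catalogue, a C-terminal 6xHis tag for affinity purification. The tag itself is not separately annotated in the feature table. A short downstream hit to a T7 gene 10B-derived solubility tag fragment is probably just an automated match to backbone sequence. Expression is driven by a T7 promoter followed by a lac operator and ends at the T7 terminator. The plasmid-borne lacI gene supplies the repressor, so transcription requires a host that provides T7 RNA polymerase and is induced with IPTG.

LetB is described as a component of a transport pathway that contributes to membrane integrity and may span the periplasm. The associated study concerns its structure as a tunnel for lipid transport across the bacterial envelope. This construct is used to express the L355N variant, though the record does not state the specific effect this mutation was designed to test.
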