Features (pLannotate 1.2.2; 19 found; start..end, strand, type, name):
     15..443     +  rep_origin     f1 ori (sequence partly withheld): f1 bacteriophage origin of replication; arrow indicates direction of (+) strand synthesis
    545..578     +  protein_bind   loxP: Cre-mediated recombination occurs in the 8-bp core sequence (GCATACAT). Cre recombinase
    608..626     +  misc_feature   MCS (fragment): pBluescript multiple cloning site
    657..761     +  promoter       AmpR promoter: bla
    762..1622    +  CDS            AmpR: β-lactamase; bla; confers resistance to ampicillin, carbenicillin, and related antibiotics
   1793..2381    +  rep_origin     ori: high-copy-number ColE1/pMB1/pBR322/pUC origin of replication
   2567..2706    -  misc_feature   bom: basis of mobility region from pBR322
   2808..2999    -  CDS            rop: Rop protein, which maintains plasmids at low copy number; rop
   3016..3396    +  CDS            YPB1_ECOLX: Protein predicted: Swiss-Prot protein existence level 4. From Escherichia coli.
   3468..3759    -  CDS            TcR (fragment): tetracycline efflux protein; tet; confers resistance to tetracycline
   3774..3795    -  protein_bind   CAP binding site: CAP binding activates transcription in the presence of cAMP. E. coli catabolite activator protein
   3808..4890    -  CDS            lacI: lac repressor; lacI; The lac repressor binds to the lac operator to inhibit transcription in E. coli. This inhibition can be relieved by adding lactose or isopropyl-β-D-thiogalactopyranoside (IPTG).
   4891..4968    -  promoter       lacI promoter: lacI
   4976..5255    -  CDS            TcR (fragment): tetracycline efflux protein; tet; confers resistance to tetracycline
   5277..5295    +  promoter       T7 promoter: promoter for bacteriophage T7 RNA polymerase
   5296..5320    +  protein_bind   lac operator: The lac repressor binds to the lac operator to inhibit transcription in E. coli. This inhibition can be relieved by adding lactose or isopropyl-β-D-thiogalactopyranoside (IPTG). lac repressor encoded by lacI
   5377..7881    +  CDS            yebT: YEBT_ECOLI - Experimental evidence at protein level: Swiss-Prot protein existence level 1. Component of a transport pathway that contributes to membrane integrity (PubMed:27795327). May directly span the intermembrane space, facilitating the transport of substrates across the periplasm (Probable). From Escherichia coli (strain K12).
   7931..7980    +  CDS            SET1 (fragment): solubility-enhancement tag derived from T7 phage gene 10B
   7988..8035    +  terminator     T7 terminator: transcription terminator for bacteriophage T7 RNA polymerase
>Addgene plasmid #139913 | pBEL1809 | addgene full sequence | sequence record 342024 | Addgene NGS Result
GATTGGCGAATGGG
[124 nt withheld, positions 15-138]
C
[91 nt withheld, positions 140-230]
A
[49 nt withheld, positions 232-280]
CCTTTGACGTTGGAGTCCACGTTCTTT
[37 nt withheld, positions 308-344]
ACCCTATCTCGGTCTATTCTTTTGATTTATAAGGGATTTTGCCGATTTCGGCCTATTGGTTAAAAAATGA
GCTGATTTAACAAAAATTTAACGCGAATTTTAACAAAATATTAACGCTTACAATTTAGGTGGCACTTTTC
GGGGAACGACGACCTGCAGCCAAGCTAGCTTGGCTGGACGTAAACTCCTCTTCAGACCTAATAACTTCGT
ATAGCATACATTATACGAAGTTATATTAAGGGTTATTGAATATGATCGGAATTGGGCTGCAGGAATTCGA
TAGCTTGGCTGCAGGTCGACCTCGAGGATGTGCGCGGAACCCCTATTTGTTTATTTTTCTAAATACATTC
AAATATGTATCCGCTCATGAGACAATAACCCTGATAAATGCTTCAATAATATTGAAAAAGGAAGAGTATG
AGTATTCAACATTTCCGTGTCGCCCTTATTCCCTTTTTTGCGGCATTTTGCCTTCCTGTTTTTGCTCACC
CAGAAACGCTGGTGAAAGTAAAAGATGCTGAAGATCAGTTGGGTGCACGAGTGGGTTACATCGAACTGGA
TCTCAACAGCGGTAAGATCCTTGAGAGTTTTCGCCCCGAAGAACGTTTTCCAATGATGAGCACTTTTAAA
GTTCTGCTATGTGGCGCGGTATTATCCCGTATTGACGCCGGGCAAGAGCAACTCGGTCGCCGCATACACT
ATTCTCAGAATGACTTGGTTGAGTACTCACCAGTCACAGAAAAGCATCTTACGGATGGCATGACAGTAAG
AGAATTATGCAGTGCTGCCATAACCATGAGTGATAACACTGCGGCCAACTTACTTCTGACAACGATCGGA
GGACCGAAGGAGCTAACCGCTTTTTTGCACAACATGGGGGATCATGTAACTCGCCTTGATCGTTGGGAAC
CGGAGCTGAATGAAGCCATACCAAACGACGAGCGTGACACCACGATGCCTGCAGCAATGGCAACAACGTT
GCGCAAACTATTAACTGGCGAACTACTTACTCTAGCTTCCCGGCAACAATTAATAGACTGGATGGAGGCG
GATAAAGTTGCAGGACCACTTCTGCGCTCGGCCCTTCCGGCTGGCTGGTTTATTGCTGATAAATCTGGAG
CCGGTGAGCGTGGCTCTCGCGGTATCATTGCAGCACTGGGGCCAGATGGTAAGCCCTCCCGTATCGTAGT
TATCTACACGACGGGGAGTCAGGCAACTATGGATGAACGAAATAGACAGATCGCTGAGATAGGTGCCTCA
CTGATTAAGCATTGGTAACTGTCAGACCAAGTTTACTCATATATACTTTAGATTGATTTAAAACTTCATT
TTTAATTTAAAAGGATCTAGGTGAAGATCCTTTTTGATAATCTCATGACCAAAATCCCTTAACGTGAGTT
TTCGTTCCACTGAGCGTCAGACCCCGTAGAAAAGATCAAAGGATCTTCTTGAGATCCTTTTTTTCTGCGC
GTAATCTGCTGCTTGCAAACAAAAAAACCACCGCTACCAGCGGTGGTTTGTTTGCCGGATCAAGAGCTAC
CAACTCTTTTTCCGAAGGTAACTGGCTTCAGCAGAGCGCAGATACCAAATACTGTCCTTCTAGTGTAGCC
GTAGTTAGGCCACCACTTCAAGAACTCTGTAGCACCGCCTACATACCTCGCTCTGCTAATCCTGTTACCA
GTGGCTGCTGCCAGTGGCGATAAGTCGTGTCTTACCGGGTTGGACTCAAGACGATAGTTACCGGATAAGG
CGCAGCGGTCGGGCTGAACGGGGGGTTCGTGCACACAGCCCAGCTTGGAGCGAACGACCTACACCGAACT
GAGATACCTACAGCGTGAGCTATGAGAAAGCGCCACGCTTCCCGAAGGGAGAAAGGCGGACAGGTATCCG
GTAAGCGGCAGGGTCGGAACAGGAGAGCGCACGAGGGAGCTTCCAGGGGGAAACGCCTGGTATCTTTATA
GTCCTGTCGGGTTTCGCCACCTCTGACTTGAGCGTCGATTTTTGTGATGCTCGTCAGGGGGGCGGAGCCT
ATGGAAAAACGCCAGCAACGCGGCCTTTTTACGGTTCCTGGCCTTTTGCTGGCCTTTTGCTCACATGTTC
TTTCCTGCGTTATCCCCTGATTCTGTGGATAACCGTATTACCGCCTTTGAGTGAGCTGATACCGCTCGCC
GCAGCCGAACGACCGAGCGCAGCGAGTCAGTGAGCGAGGAAGCGGAAGAGCGCCTGATGCGGTATTTTCT
CCTTACGCATCTGTGCGGTATTTCACACCGCAATGGTGCACTCTCAGTACAATCTGCTCTGATGCCGCAT
AGTTAAGCCAGTATACACTCCGCTATCGCTACGTGACTGGGTCATGGCTGCGCCCCGACACCCGCCAACA
CCCGCTGACGCGCCCTGACGGGCTTGTCTGCTCCCGGCATCCGCTTACAGACAAGCTGTGACCGTCTCCG
GGAGCTGCATGTGTCAGAGGTTTTCACCGTCATCACCGAAACGCGCGAGGCAGCTGCGGTAAAGCTCATC
AGCGTGGTCGTGAAGCGATTCACAGATGTCTGCCTGTTCATCCGCGTCCAGCTCGTTGAGTTTCTCCAGA
AGCGTTAATGTCTGGCTTCTGATAAAGCGGGCCATGTTAAGGGCGGTTTTTTCCTGTTTGGTCACTGATG
CCTCCGTGTAAGGGGGATTTCTGTTCATGGGGGTAATGATACCGATGAAACGAGAGAGGATGCTCACGAT
ACGGGTTACTGATGATGAACATGCCCGGTTACTGGAACGTTGTGAGGGTAAACAACTGGCGGTATGGATG
CGGCGGGACCAGAGAAAAATCACTCAGGGTCAATGCCAGCGCTTCGTTAATACAGATGTAGGTGTTCCAC
AGGGTAGCCAGCAGCATCCTGCGATGCAGATCCGGAACATAATGGTGCAGGGCGCTGACTTCCGCGTTTC
CAGACTTTACGAAACACGGAAACCGAAGACCATTCATGTTGTTGCTCAGGTCGCAGACGTTTTGCAGCAG
CAGTCGCTTCACGTTCGCTCGCGTATCGGTGATTCATTCTGCTAACCAGTAAGGCAACCCCGCCAGCCTA
GCCGGGTCCTCAACGACAGGAGCACGATCATGCGCACCCGTGGGGCCGCCATGCCGGCGATAATGGCCTG
CTTCTCGCCGAAACGTTTGGTGGCGGGACCAGTGACGAAGGCTTGAGCGAGGGCGTGCAAGATTCCGAAT
ACCGCAAGCGACAGGCCGATCATCGTCGCGCTCCAGCGAAAGCGGTCCTCGCCGAAAATGACCCAGAGCG
CTGCCGGCACCTGTCCTACGAGTTGCATGATAAAGAAGACAGTCATAAGTGCGGCGACGATAGTCATGCC
CCGCGCCCACCGGAAGGAGCTGACTGGGTTGAAGGCTCTCAAGGGCATCGGTCGAGATCCCGGTGCCTAA
TGAGTGAGCTAACTTACATTAATTGCGTTGCGCTCACTGCCCGCTTTCCAGTCGGGAAACCTGTCGTGCC
AGCTGCATTAATGAATCGGCCAACGCGCGGGGAGAGGCGGTTTGCGTATTGGGCGCCAGGGTGGTTTTTC
TTTTCACCAGTGAGACGGGCAACAGCTGATTGCCCTTCACCGCCTGGCCCTGAGAGAGTTGCAGCAAGCG
GTCCACGCTGGTTTGCCCCAGCAGGCGAAAATCCTGTTTGATGGTGGTTAACGGCGGGATATAACATGAG
CTGTCTTCGGTATCGTCGTATCCCACTACCGAGATATCCGCACCAACGCGCAGCCCGGACTCGGTAATGG
CGCGCATTGCGCCCAGCGCCATCTGATCGTTGGCAACCAGCATCGCAGTGGGAACGATGCCCTCATTCAG
CATTTGCATGGTTTGTTGAAAACCGGACATGGCACTCCAGTCGCCTTCCCGTTCCGCTATCGGCTGAATT
TGATTGCGAGTGAGATATTTATGCCAGCCAGCCAGACGCAGACGCGCCGAGACAGAACTTAATGGGCCCG
CTAACAGCGCGATTTGCTGGTGACCCAATGCGACCAGATGCTCCACGCCCAGTCGCGTACCGTCTTCATG
GGAGAAAATAATACTGTTGATGGGTGTCTGGTCAGAGACATCAAGAAATAACGCCGGAACATTAGTGCAG
GCAGCTTCCACAGCAATGGCATCCTGGTCATCCAGCGGATAGTTAATGATCAGCCCACTGACGCGTTGCG
CGAGAAGATTGTGCACCGCCGCTTTACAGGCTTCGACGCCGCTTCGTTCTACCATCGACACCACCACGCT
GGCACCCAGTTGATCGGCGCGAGATTTAATCGCCGCGACAATTTGCGACGGCGCGTGCAGGGCCAGACTG
GAGGTGGCAACGCCAATCAGCAACGACTGTTTGCCCGCCAGTTGTTGTGCCACGCGGTTGGGAATGTAAT
TCAGCTCCGCCATCGCCGCTTCCACTTTTTCCCGCGTTTTCGCAGAAACGTGGCTGGCCTGGTTCACCAC
GCGGGAAACGGTCTGATAAGAGACACCGGCATACTCTGCGACATCGTATAACGTTACTGGTTTCACATTC
ACCACCCTGAATTGACTCTCTTCCGGGCGCTATCATGCCATACCGCGAAAGGTTTTGCGCCATTCGATGG
TGTCCGGGATCTCGACGCTCTCCCTTATGCGACTCCTGCATTAGGAAGCAGCCCAGTAGTAGGTTGAGGC
CGTTGAGCACCGCCGCCGCAAGGAATGGTGCATGCAAGGAGATGGCGCCCAACAGTCCCCCGGCCACGGG
GCCTGCCACCATACCCACGCCGAAACAAGCGCTCATGAGCCCGAAGTGGCGAGCCCGATCTTCCCCATCG
GTGATGTCGGCGATATAGGCGCCAGCAACCGCACCTGTGGCGCCGGTGATGCCGGCCACGATGCGTCCGG
CGTAGAGGATCGAGATCTCGATCCCGCGAAATTAATACGACTCACTATAGGGGAATTGTGAGCGGATAAC
AATTCCCCTCTAGAAATAATTTTGTTTAACTTTGGCCCAGGCGGCCAGGAGGGTCTCACATGCAGGACCG
GGGTAATACCGTCACCATCGACTTTATGTCGGCGGATGGTATTGTTCCAGGCCGTACGCCTGTTCGTTAT
CAGGGCGTTGAAGTCGGAACAGTGCAGGATATCAGCCTCAGCGACGATCTTCGTAAGATTGAAGTCAAGG
TCAGCATCAAGTCCGATATGAAAGATGCGCTGCGCGAAGAGACTCAGTTCTGGCTGGTGACGCCAAAAGC
ATCGTTGGCAGGTGTCTCCGGGCTGGACGCCCTCGTCGGTGGGAACTATATCGGCATGATGCCGGGTAAA
GGTAAAGAGCAGGATCACTTTGTCGCACTCGATACCCAACCGAAATATCGGCTGGACAATGGCGATCTGA
TGATCCACCTGCAAGCCCCCGATCTCGGTTCGCTGAACAGCGGTTCATTGGTCTATTTCCGCAAGATCCC
GGTGGGAAAAGTCTACGACTATGCCATCAATCCCAACAAGCAAGGCGTGGTGATTGATGTCCTGATCGAG
CGGCGTTTTACCGATCTGGTGAAAAAAGGTAGCCGTTTCTGGAACGTTTCCGGCGTTGATGCCAACGTCA
GTATCAGTGGCGCGAAGGTGAAACTGGAAAGCCTGGCGGCACTGGTTAACGGTGCGATTGCCTTCGATTC
ACCAGAAGAGTCGAAACCTGCCGAGGCGGAAGATACCTTTGGTCTGTATGAAGATCTGGCCCACAGCCAG
CGTGGCGTAATAATAAAACTGGAACTGCCGAGTGGGGCCGGATTAACCGCCGACTCGACGCCGTTAATGT
ATCAGGGGCTGGAAGTCGGACAGCTGACTAAACTGGATTTAAATCCTGGTGGTAAAGTCACAGGGGAAAT
GACCGTTGATCCCAGCGTCGTTACCCTGCTTCGTGAAAATACCCGCATCGAATTACGCAACCCGAAATTA
TCCCTTAGCGATGCTAATAATAGCGCCCTGCTGACCGGCAAAACCTTCGAGCTGGTGCCCGGCGATGGCG
AGCCACGCAAAGAGTTCGTTGTTGTGCCAGGCGAAAAAGCACTGCTGCATGAACCTGATGTTCTGACGCT
GACCCTGACCGCGCCGGAAAGTTACGGTATTGATGCGGGTCAGCCGCTCATTCTTCACGGCGTGCAGGTA
GGCCAGGTTATCGATCGTAAACTCACCAGCAAAGGCGTCACCTTTACCGTCGCCATCGAGCCTCAGCATC
GCGAACTGGTAAAAGGCGATAGCAAATTTGTCGTCAACAGCCGTGTCGATGTGAAGGTGGGGCTGGATGG
CGTTGAGTTTCTCGGTGCCAGCGCCTCAGAATGGATCAATGGCGGGATACGTATTCTGCCGGGCGATAAA
GGTGAGATGAAAGCCAGCTATCCACTGTATGCCAATTTGGAAAAAGCGCTGGAGAACAGCCTTAGCGATT
TACCCACCACAACCGTGAGTTTGAGTGCAGAGACGCTGCCGGATGTGCAGGCAGGATCGGTAGTGCTGTA
CCGTAAATTTGAAGTTGGTGAAGTGATTACCGTGCGTCCGCGAGCTAACGCGTTTGATATCGATCTGCAT
ATTAAGCCGGAGTATCGCAACCTTCTGACCAGCAATAGCGTGTTCTGGGCAGAAGGCGGGGCGAAAGTTC
AGCTGAATGGTAGTGGTCTGACCGTACAGGCATCCCCGCTCTCCAGAGCATTAAAGGGAGCCATTAGCTT
CGACAACCTCAGCGGTGCCAGCGCCAGTCAGCGTAAAGGCGATAAGCGTATTCTGTATGCTTCCGAAACA
GCGGCCCGTGCGGTTGGCGGGCAGATTACGCTTCACGCTTTCGATGCCGGAAAACTGGCGGTCGGGATGC
CAATTCGCTATCTCGGTATTGATATCGGGCAAATCCAGACGCTGGATCTGATTACCGCACGCAATGAAGT
ACAGGCAAAGGCGGTACTTTACCCGGAATATGTCCAGACCTTTGCTCGCGGTGGTACGCGCTTCTCAGTG
GTCACACCGCAAATTTCGGCAGCTGGCGTTGAGCATCTTGATACTATCCTCCAGCCGTATATCAACGTCG
AACCAGGCCGGGGCAATCCTCGCCGCGACTTTGAATTACAAGAGGCCACCATTACTGATTCGCGTTACCT
GGATGGCTTAAGCATTATTGTTGAAGCGCCGGAAGCCGGTTCGTTAGGCATCGGTACGCCTGTGCTGTTC
CGTGGTCTGGAAGTCGGTACGGTTACAGGAATGACGCTGGGGACATTGTCAGATCGCGTGATGATTGCGA
TGCGCATCAGTAAACGCTATCAACACCTGGTGCGTAACAATTCCGTCTTCTGGTTGGCATCGGGTTACAG
TCTGGACTTTGGTCTGACGGGCGGCGTAGTGAAAACCGGCACCTTTAACCAGTTTATCCGTGGCGGCATC
GCCTTCGCCACGCCTCCGGGTACGCCACTGGCACCGAAAGCCCAGGAAGGCAAACACTTCCTGTTGCAGG
AAAGTGAACCGAAAGAGTGGCGTGAATGGGGAACTGCGCTTCCCAAAGGCGAGACCCATCACCACCATCA
CCATTAAGGCCAGGCCGGCCGATCCGGCTGCTAACAAAGCCCGAAAGGAAGCTGAGTTGGCTGCTGCCAC
CGCTGAGCAATAACTAGCATAACCCCTTGGGGCCTCTAAACGGGTCTTGAGGGGTTTTTTGCTGAAAGGA
GGAACTATATCCG
